Addgene plasmid #99613: LoxP1-Mb2YFP-2A (SO244)
Purpose: To clone gene of interest downstream of LoxP1-Mb2YFP-2A cassette
Depositing lab: Rui Benedito. Publication: Dual ifgMosaic: A Versatile Method for Multispectral and Combinatorial Mosaic Gene-Function Analysis. Pontes-Quero S, Heredia L, Casquero-Garcia V, Fernandez-Chacon M, Luo W, Hermoso A, Bansal M, Garcia-Gonzalez I, Sanchez-Munoz MS, Perea JR, Galiana-Simal A, Rodriguez-Arabaolaza I, Del Olmo-Cabrera S, Rocha SF, Criado-Rodriguez LM, Giovinazzo G, Benedito R. Cell. 2017 Aug 10;170(4):800-814.e18. doi: 10.1016/j.cell.2017.07.031. PubMed 28802047.
Backbone
  Vector backbone: pcDNA3.1
  Vector type: Mammalian Expression
  Selectable markers: Neomycin (select with G418)
Growth in bacteria
  Bacterial resistance: Ampicillin, 100 μg/mL
  Growth temperature: 37°C
  Growth strain: DH5alpha
  Copy number: High Copy
Gene/Insert
  Gene/Insert name: Mb2EYFP
  Tag / fusion protein: T2A (C terminal on insert)
Terms and licenses: Academic/Nonprofit Terms; Industry Terms: Not Available to Industry
How to cite: LoxP1-Mb2YFP-2A (SO244) was a gift from Rui Benedito (Addgene plasmid # 99613 ; http://n2t.net/addgene:99613 ; RRID:Addgene_99613)
