[The description below was written by a language model from this plasmid's Addgene catalogue record and pLannotate feature annotations shown in this document.]
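Description:
LoxP1-Mb2YFP-2A (SO244) is a mammalian expression plasmid built on the pcDNA3.1 backbone that serves as a cloning intermediate: a gene of interest is inserted downstream of a lox-flanked membrane-YFP-2A module. It is propagated in E. coli through a high-copy ColE1/pUC-type origin with ampicillin resistance (AmpR under its own bla promoter). It also carries an f1 origin and an SV40 promoter-driven neo cassette with an SV40 poly(A) signal for G418 selection in mammalian cells.

The payload sits behind the CMV enhancer/promoter, with a T7 promoter just downstream. The annotation places a single lox site immediately upstream of the reporter. The automated annotation identifies this site as loxN, a variant incompatible with loxP and lox2272, whereas the plasmid name calls it "LoxP1"; the record does not resolve this naming difference. The reporter is a fragment of chicken MARCKS fused in front of monomeric EYFP, presumably serving as the membrane-targeting sequence implied by "Mb2" in the insert name. The catalogue lists a C-terminal T2A peptide, which is not separately annotated but would lie in the unannotated stretch after the YFP coding region. T2A causes ribosomal skipping, so a gene cloned in frame behind it is produced as a separate protein in the same cells that show membrane YFP. Downstream are a WPRE to enhance transcript expression, then SV40 and bGH polyadenylation signals.

The associated work describes multispectral, combinatorial mosaic gene-function analysis. In that context the plasmid is a building block for Cre-dependent cassettes, where fluorescent marker expression reports which cells express a given gene.
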