Features (pLannotate 1.2.2; 24 found; start..end, strand, type, name):
     78..381     +  enhancer       CMV enhancer: human cytomegalovirus immediate early enhancer
    382..585     +  promoter       CMV promoter: human cytomegalovirus (CMV) immediate early promoter
    581..614     +  LTR            5' LTR (truncated) (fragment): truncated 5' long terminal repeat (LTR) from HIV-1
    630..648     +  promoter       T7 promoter: promoter for bacteriophage T7 RNA polymerase
    678..711     +  protein_bind   loxN: Cre-mediated recombination occurs in the 8-bp core sequence (GTATACCT). loxN sites are compatible with each other, but incompatible with loxP or lox2272 sites. Cre recombinase
    724..846     +  CDS            MARCKS (fragment): MARCS_CHICK - Experimental evidence at protein level: Swiss-Prot protein existence level 1. MARCKS is the most prominent cellular substrate for protein kinase C. This protein binds calmodulin, actin, and synapsin. MARCKS is a filamentous (F) actin cross-linking protein. From Gallus gallus (Chicken).
    853..1566    +  CDS            mEYFP: mEYFP is a basic (constitutively fluorescent) yellow fluorescent protein published in 2002, derived from Aequorea victoria. It is reported to be a very rapidly-maturing monomer.
   1686..2274    +  misc_feature   WPRE: woodchuck hepatitis virus posttranscriptional regulatory element
   2302..2385    +  CDS            large T antigen (fragment): large T antigen from SV40 (simian virus 40)
   2408..2529    +  polyA_signal   SV40 poly(A) signal: SV40 polyadenylation signal
   2587..2811    +  polyA_signal   bGH poly(A) signal: bovine growth hormone polyadenylation signal
   2815..2836    +  promoter       SV40 promoter (fragment): SV40 enhancer and early promoter
   2857..3285    +  rep_origin     f1 ori (sequence partly withheld): f1 bacteriophage origin of replication; arrow indicates direction of (+) strand synthesis
   3299..3628    +  promoter       SV40 promoter: SV40 enhancer and early promoter
   3695..4486    +  CDS            neo: KKA2_KLEPN - Also known as kan, nptII. Experimental evidence at protein level: Swiss-Prot protein existence level 1. Resistance to kanamycin, neomycin, paromomycin, ribostamycin, butirosin and gentamicin B. From Klebsiella pneumoniae.
   4510..4668    +  CDS            ble (fragment): BLE_KLEPN - Experimental evidence at protein level: Swiss-Prot protein existence level 1. Binding protein with a strong affinity to the bleomycin family of antibiotics. Binds to CL990; an antimitotic-antibiotic compound. From Klebsiella pneumoniae.
   4663..4784    +  polyA_signal   SV40 poly(A) signal: SV40 polyadenylation signal
   4857..4873    -  protein_bind   lac operator: The lac repressor binds to the lac operator to inhibit transcription in E. coli. This inhibition can be relieved by adding lactose or isopropyl-β-D-thiogalactopyranoside (IPTG). lac repressor encoded by lacI
   4881..4911    -  promoter       lac promoter: promoter for the E. coli lac operon
   4926..4947    -  protein_bind   CAP binding site: CAP binding activates transcription in the presence of cAMP. E. coli catabolite activator protein
   4960..5052    -  CDS            lacI (fragment): lac repressor; lacI; The lac repressor binds to the lac operator to inhibit transcription in E. coli. This inhibition can be relieved by adding lactose or isopropyl-β-D-thiogalactopyranoside (IPTG).
   5235..5823    -  rep_origin     ori: high-copy-number ColE1/pMB1/pBR322/pUC origin of replication
   5994..6854    -  CDS            AmpR: β-lactamase; bla; confers resistance to ampicillin, carbenicillin, and related antibiotics
   6855..6959    -  promoter       AmpR promoter: bla
>Addgene plasmid #99613 | LoxP1-Mb2YFP-2A (SO244) | addgene full sequence | sequence record 192465 | Addgene NGS Result
GACGGATCGGGAGATCCTAGTTATTAATAGTAATCAATTACGGGGTCATTAGTTCATAGCCCATATATGG
AGTTCCGCGTTACATAACTTACGGTAAATGGCCCGCCTGGCTGACCGCCCAACGACCCCCGCCCATTGAC
GTCAATAATGACGTATGTTCCCATAGTAACGCCAATAGGGACTTTCCATTGACGTCAATGGGTGGAGTAT
TTACGGTAAACTGCCCACTTGGCAGTACATCAAGTGTATCATATGCCAAGTACGCCCCCTATTGACGTCA
ATGACGGTAAATGGCCCGCCTGGCATTATGCCCAGTACATGACCTTATGGGACTTTCCTACTTGGCAGTA
CATCTACGTATTAGTCATCGCTATTACCATGGTGATGCGGTTTTGGCAGTACATCAATGGGCGTGGATAG
CGGTTTGACTCACGGGGATTTCCAAGTCTCCACCCCATTGACGTCAATGGGAGTTTGTTTTGGCACCAAA
ATCAACGGGACTTTCCAAAATGTCGTAACAACTCCGCCCCATTGACGCAAATGGGCGGTAGGCGTGTACG
GTGGGAGGTCTATATAAGCAGAGCTCTCTGGCTAACTAGAGAACCCACTGCTTACTGGCTTATCGAAATT
AATACGACTCACTATAGGGAGACCCAAGCTGGCTAGCAATTAAGCTTATAACTTCGTATAGTATACCTTA
TACGAAGTTATCGGCGCGCCACCATGGGTTGCTGTTTCTCCAAGACCGCAGCGAAGGGAGAAGCCGCCGC
GGAGAGGCCTGGGGAGGCGGCTGTGGCCTCGTCGCCTTCCAAAGCGAACGGACAGGAGAATGGCCACGTG
AAGGTAGGATCCGTGAGCAAGGGCGAGGAGCTGTTCACCGGGGTGGTGCCCATCCTGGTCGAGCTGGACG
GCGACGTAAACGGCCACAAGTTCAGCGTGTCCGGCGAGGGCGAGGGCGATGCCACCTACGGCAAGCTGAC
CCTGAAGTTCATCTGCACCACCGGCAAGCTGCCCGTGCCCTGGCCCACCCTCGTGACCACCTTCGGCTAC
GGCCTGCAGTGCTTCGCCCGCTACCCCGACCACATGAAGCAGCACGACTTCTTCAAGTCCGCCATGCCCG
AAGGCTACGTCCAGGAGCGCACCATCTTCTTCAAGGACGACGGCAACTACAAGACCCGCGCCGAGGTGAA
GTTCGAGGGCGACACCCTGGTGAACCGCATCGAGCTGAAGGGCATCGACTTCAAGGAGGACGGCAACATC
CTGGGGCACAAGCTGGAGTACAACTACAACAGCCACAACGTCTATATCATGGCCGACAAGCAGAAGAACG
GCATCAAGGTGAACTTCAAGATCCGCCACAACATCGAGGACGGCAGCGTGCAGCTCGCCGACCACTACCA
GCAGAACACCCCCATCGGCGACGGCCCCGTGCTGCTGCCCGACAACCACTACCTGAGCTACCAGTCCAAG
CTGAGCAAAGACCCCAACGAGAAGCGCGATCACATGGTCCTGCTGGAGTTCGTGACCGCCGCCGGGATCA
CTCTCGGCATGGACGAGCTGTACAAGGGCAGTGGAGAGGGCAGAGGAAGTCTGCTAACATGCGGTGACGT
CGAGGAGAATCCTGGCCCAGAATTCTGCAGATATCCAGCACAGTGGCGGCCGCTCGAGTCTAGGCGCGCC
CCGCTAATCAACCTCTGGATTACAAAATTTGTGAAAGATTGACTGGTATTCTTAACTATGTTGCTCCTTT
TACGCTATGTGGATACGCTGCTTTAATGCCTTTGTATCATGCTATTGCTTCCCGTATGGCTTTCATTTTC
TCCTCCTTGTATAAATCCTGGTTGCTGTCTCTTTATGAGGAGTTGTGGCCCGTTGTCAGGCAACGTGGCG
TGGTGTGCACTGTGTTTGCTGACGCAACCCCCACTGGTTGGGGCATTGCCACCACCTGTCAGCTCCTTTC
CGGGACTTTCGCTTTCCCCCTCCCTATTGCCACGGCGGAACTCATCGCCGCCTGCCTTGCCCGCTGCTGG
ACAGGGGCTCGGCTGTTGGGCACTGACAATTCCGTGGTGTTGTCGGGGAAATCATCGTCCTTTCCTTGGC
TGCTCGCCTGTGTTGCCACCTGGATTCTGCGCGGGACGTCCTTCTGCTACGTCCCTTCGGCCCTCAATCC
AGCGGACCTTCCTTCCCGCGGCCTGCTGCCGGCTCTGCGGCCTCTTCCGCGTCTTCGCCTTCGCCCTCAG
ACGAGTCGGATCTCCCTTTGGGCCGCCTCCCCGCATCGATACCGTCGAGACTGCTGCACCAGATCATAAT
CAGCCATACCACATTTGTAGAGGTTTTACTTGCTTTAAAAAACCTCCCACACCTCCCCCTGAACCTGAAA
CATAAAATGAATGCAATTGTTGTTGTTAACTTGTTTATTGCAGCTTATAATGGTTACAAATAAAGCAATA
GCATCACAAATTTCACAAATAAAGCATTTTTTTCACTGCATTCTAGTTGTGGTTTGTCCAAACTCATCAA
TGTATCTTAAGGCGTGGAGATCTATCGAGTCTAGAGGGCCCGTTTAAACCCGCTGATCAGCCTCGACTGT
GCCTTCTAGTTGCCAGCCATCTGTTGTTTGCCCCTCCCCCGTGCCTTCCTTGACCCTGGAAGGTGCCACT
CCCACTGTCCTTTCCTAATAAAATGAGGAAATTGCATCGCATTGTCTGAGTAGGTGTCATTCTATTCTGG
GGGGTGGGGTGGGGCAGGACAGCAAGGGGGAGGATTGGGAAGACAATAGCAGGCATGCTGGGGATGCGGT
GGGCTCTATGGCTTCTGAGGCGGAAAGAACCAGCTGGGGCTCTAGGGGGTATCCCC
[124 nt withheld, positions 2857-2980]
C
[91 nt withheld, positions 2982-3072]
A
[49 nt withheld, positions 3074-3122]
CCTTTGACGTTGGAGTCCACGTTCTTT
[37 nt withheld, positions 3150-3186]
ACCCTATCTCGGTCTATTCTTTTGATTTATAAGGGATTTTGCCGATTTCGGCCTATTGGTTAAAAAATGA
GCTGATTTAACAAAAATTTAACGCGAATTAATTCTGTGGAATGTGTGTCAGTTAGGGTGTGGAAAGTCCC
CAGGCTCCCCAGCAGGCAGAAGTATGCAAAGCATGCATCTCAATTAGTCAGCAACCAGGTGTGGAAAGTC
CCCAGGCTCCCCAGCAGGCAGAAGTATGCAAAGCATGCATCTCAATTAGTCAGCAACCATAGTCCCGCCC
CTAACTCCGCCCATCCCGCCCCTAACTCCGCCCAGTTCCGCCCATTCTCCGCCCCATGGCTGACTAATTT
TTTTTATTTATGCAGAGGCCGAGGCCGCCTCTGCCTCTGAGCTATTCCAGAAGTAGTGAGGAGGCTTTTT
TGGAGGCCTAGGCTTTTGCAAAAAGCTCCCGGGAGCTTGTATATCCATTTTCGGATCTGATCAAGAGACA
GGATGAGGATCGTTTCGCATGATTGAACAAGATGGATTGCACGCAGGTTCTCCGGCCGCTTGGGTGGAGA
GGCTATTCGGCTATGACTGGGCACAACAGACAATCGGCTGCTCTGATGCCGCCGTGTTCCGGCTGTCAGC
GCAGGGGCGCCCGGTTCTTTTTGTCAAGACCGACCTGTCCGGTGCCCTGAATGAACTGCAGGACGAGGCA
GCGCGGCTATCGTGGCTGGCCACGACGGGCGTTCCTTGCGCAGCTGTGCTCGACGTTGTCACTGAAGCGG
GAAGGGACTGGCTGCTATTGGGCGAAGTGCCGGGGCAGGATCTCCTGTCATCTCACCTTGCTCCTGCCGA
GAAAGTATCCATCATGGCTGATGCAATGCGGCGGCTGCATACGCTTGATCCGGCTACCTGCCCATTCGAC
CACCAAGCGAAACATCGCATCGAGCGAGCACGTACTCGGATGGAAGCCGGTCTTGTCGATCAGGATGATC
TGGACGAAGAGCATCAGGGGCTCGCGCCAGCCGAACTGTTCGCCAGGCTCAAGGCGCGCATGCCCGACGG
CGAGGATCTCGTCGTGACCCATGGCGATGCCTGCTTGCCGAATATCATGGTGGAAAATGGCCGCTTTTCT
GGATTCATCGACTGTGGCCGGCTGGGTGTGGCGGACCGCTATCAGGACATAGCGTTGGCTACCCGTGATA
TTGCTGAAGAGCTTGGCGGCGAATGGGCTGACCGCTTCCTCGTGCTTTACGGTATCGCCGCTCCCGATTC
GCAGCGCATCGCCTTCTATCGCCTTCTTGACGAGTTCTTCTGAGCGGGACTCTGGGGTTCGAAATGACCG
ACCAAGCGACGCCCAACCTGCCATCACGAGATTTCGATTCCACCGCCGCCTTCTATGAAAGGTTGGGCTT
CGGAATCGTTTTCCGGGACGCCGGCTGGATGATCCTCCAGCGCGGGGATCTCATGCTGGAGTTCTTCGCC
CACCCCAACTTGTTTATTGCAGCTTATAATGGTTACAAATAAAGCAATAGCATCACAAATTTCACAAATA
AAGCATTTTTTTCACTGCATTCTAGTTGTGGTTTGTCCAAACTCATCAATGTATCTTATCATGTCTGTAT
ACCGTCGACCTCTAGCTAGAGCTTGGCGTAATCATGGTCATAGCTGTTTCCTGTGTGAAATTGTTATCCG
CTCACAATTCCACACAACATACGAGCCGGAAGCATAAAGTGTAAAGCCTGGGGTGCCTAATGAGTGAGCT
AACTCACATTAATTGCGTTGCGCTCACTGCCCGCTTTCCAGTCGGGAAACCTGTCGTGCCAGCTGCATTA
ATGAATCGGCCAACGCGCGGGGAGAGGCGGTTTGCGTATTGGGCGCTCTTCCGCTTCCTCGCTCACTGAC
TCGCTGCGCTCGGTCGTTCGGCTGCGGCGAGCGGTATCAGCTCACTCAAAGGCGGTAATACGGTTATCCA
CAGAATCAGGGGATAACGCAGGAAAGAACATGTGAGCAAAAGGCCAGCAAAAGGCCAGGAACCGTAAAAA
GGCCGCGTTGCTGGCGTTTTTCCATAGGCTCCGCCCCCCTGACGAGCATCACAAAAATCGACGCTCAAGT
CAGAGGTGGCGAAACCCGACAGGACTATAAAGATACCAGGCGTTTCCCCCTGGAAGCTCCCTCGTGCGCT
CTCCTGTTCCGACCCTGCCGCTTACCGGATACCTGTCCGCCTTTCTCCCTTCGGGAAGCGTGGCGCTTTC
TCATAGCTCACGCTGTAGGTATCTCAGTTCGGTGTAGGTCGTTCGCTCCAAGCTGGGCTGTGTGCACGAA
CCCCCCGTTCAGCCCGACCGCTGCGCCTTATCCGGTAACTATCGTCTTGAGTCCAACCCGGTAAGACACG
ACTTATCGCCACTGGCAGCAGCCACTGGTAACAGGATTAGCAGAGCGAGGTATGTAGGCGGTGCTACAGA
GTTCTTGAAGTGGTGGCCTAACTACGGCTACACTAGAAGAACAGTATTTGGTATCTGCGCTCTGCTGAAG
CCAGTTACCTTCGGAAAAAGAGTTGGTAGCTCTTGATCCGGCAAACAAACCACCGCTGGTAGCGGTGGTT
TTTTTGTTTGCAAGCAGCAGATTACGCGCAGAAAAAAAGGATCTCAAGAAGATCCTTTGATCTTTTCTAC
GGGGTCTGACGCTCAGTGGAACGAAAACTCACGTTAAGGGATTTTGGTCATGAGATTATCAAAAAGGATC
TTCACCTAGATCCTTTTAAATTAAAAATGAAGTTTTAAATCAATCTAAAGTATATATGAGTAAACTTGGT
CTGACAGTTACCAATGCTTAATCAGTGAGGCACCTATCTCAGCGATCTGTCTATTTCGTTCATCCATAGT
TGCCTGACTCCCCGTCGTGTAGATAACTACGATACGGGAGGGCTTACCATCTGGCCCCAGTGCTGCAATG
ATACCGCGAGACCCACGCTCACCGGCTCCAGATTTATCAGCAATAAACCAGCCAGCCGGAAGGGCCGAGC
GCAGAAGTGGTCCTGCAACTTTATCCGCCTCCATCCAGTCTATTAATTGTTGCCGGGAAGCTAGAGTAAG
TAGTTCGCCAGTTAATAGTTTGCGCAACGTTGTTGCCATTGCTACAGGCATCGTGGTGTCACGCTCGTCG
TTTGGTATGGCTTCATTCAGCTCCGGTTCCCAACGATCAAGGCGAGTTACATGATCCCCCATGTTGTGCA
AAAAAGCGGTTAGCTCCTTCGGTCCTCCGATCGTTGTCAGAAGTAAGTTGGCCGCAGTGTTATCACTCAT
GGTTATGGCAGCACTGCATAATTCTCTTACTGTCATGCCATCCGTAAGATGCTTTTCTGTGACTGGTGAG
TACTCAACCAAGTCATTCTGAGAATAGTGTATGCGGCGACCGAGTTGCTCTTGCCCGGCGTCAATACGGG
ATAATACCGCGCCACATAGCAGAACTTTAAAAGTGCTCATCATTGGAAAACGTTCTTCGGGGCGAAAACT
CTCAAGGATCTTACCGCTGTTGAGATCCAGTTCGATGTAACCCACTCGTGCACCCAACTGATCTTCAGCA
TCTTTTACTTTCACCAGCGTTTCTGGGTGAGCAAAAACAGGAAGGCAAAATGCCGCAAAAAAGGGAATAA
GGGCGACACGGAAATGTTGAATACTCATACTCTTCCTTTTTCAATATTATTGAAGCATTTATCAGGGTTA
TTGTCTCATGAGCGGATACATATTTGAATGTATTTAGAAAAATAAACAAATAGGGGTTCCGCGCACATTT
CCCCGAAAAGTGCCACCTGACGTC
